Addgene plasmid #192695: pKC96 pBABE H2B-mCherry
Purpose: Retroviral transgene expression of human H2B
Depositing lab: Iain Cheeseman. Depositing organization: Whitehead Institute for Biomedical Research. Publication: The phenotypic landscape of essential human genes. Funk L, Su KC, Ly J, Feldman D, Singh A, Moodie B, Blainey PC, Cheeseman IM. Cell. 2022 Nov 23;185(24):4634-4653.e22. doi: 10.1016/j.cell.2022.10.017. Epub 2022 Nov 7. PubMed 36347254.
Backbone
  Vector backbone: pBABE Hygro
  Vector type: Retroviral
Growth in bacteria
  Bacterial resistance: Ampicillin, 100 μg/mL
  Growth temperature: 37°C
  Growth strain: NEB Stable
  Copy number: High Copy
Gene/Insert
  Gene/Insert name: H2B
  Species: H. sapiens (human)
  Cloning method: Restriction Enzyme; 5′ cloning site Unknown (unknown if destroyed); 3′ cloning site Unknown (unknown if destroyed)
Terms and licenses: Academic/Nonprofit Terms; Industry Terms: Not Available to Industry
How to cite: pKC96 pBABE H2B-mCherry was a gift from Iain Cheeseman (Addgene plasmid # 192695 ; http://n2t.net/addgene:192695 ; RRID:Addgene_192695)
