[The description below was written by a language model from this plasmid's Addgene catalogue record and pLannotate feature annotations shown in this document.]
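Description:
pKC96 pBABE H2B-mCherry is a gammaretroviral expression vector built on the pBABE Hygro backbone, designed to deliver a fluorescently tagged human histone H2B into mammalian cells. In bacteria it is maintained through a high-copy ColE1/pUC-type origin and selected with ampicillin via the β-lactamase gene and its native promoter.

The retroviral cassette is flanked by Moloney murine leukemia virus long terminal repeats. Downstream of the 5′ LTR lie a packaging signal (annotated as an MESV Ψ fragment) and a truncated gag segment lacking its start codon, which together promote efficient encapsidation of the genomic RNA when the plasmid is introduced into a packaging cell line that supplies the viral proteins in trans. No separate internal promoter is annotated upstream of the insert, so H2B-mCherry is presumably transcribed from the 5′ LTR, as is standard for pBABE vectors. The payload is the human H2B coding sequence (annotated as HIST1H2BJ), followed on the same strand by mCherry. The plasmid name indicates a C-terminal fusion, with a short linker region between the two that the annotation software partly matched to a fragment of a composite tag. Downstream, an SV40 enhancer/early promoter drives the hygromycin phosphotransferase gene (hph), allowing selection of stably transduced cells. The small annotated fragments of SV40 large T antigen and lacI are most likely backbone remnants rather than functional elements.

The stated purpose is retroviral transgene expression of human H2B. Such a fusion incorporates into chromatin and provides a red fluorescent label for nuclei and chromosomes, typically for live or fixed imaging of cell division and nuclear morphology in stable cell lines.
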