Features (pLannotate 1.2.2; 15 found; start..end, strand, type, name):
      8..477     +  LTR            LTR: long terminal repeat from Moloney murine leukemia virus
    601..875     +  misc_feature   MESV Ψ (fragment): packaging signal of murine embryonic stem cell virus
    942..1358    +  CDS            gag (truncated): truncated Moloney murine leukemia virus (MMLV) gag gene lacking the start codon
   1391..1767    +  CDS            H2B: human histone H2B; HIST1H2BJ
   1811..1827    +  CDS            capTEV™ (fragment): composite tag for in vivo biotinylation, TEV protease cleavage, and 6xHis tagging
   1895..2602    +  CDS            mCherry: mCherry is a basic (constitutively fluorescent) red fluorescent protein published in 2004, derived from Discosoma sp.. It is reported to be a very rapidly-maturing monomer with low acid sensitivity.
   2628..2712    +  CDS            large T antigen (fragment): large T antigen from SV40 (simian virus 40)
   2755..3084    +  promoter       SV40 promoter: SV40 enhancer and early promoter
   3094..4116    +  CDS            hph: KHYB_ECOLX - Experimental evidence at protein level: Swiss-Prot protein existence level 1. The aminoglycoside phosphotransferases achieve inactivation of their antibiotic substrates by phosphorylation. Only phosphorylates hygromycin and closely related compounds such as demethyl analogs and destomycin. From Escherichia coli.
   4165..4286    +  LTR            3' LTR (ΔU3) (fragment): self-inactivating 3' long terminal repeat (LTR) from Moloney murine leukemia virus
   4287..4756    +  LTR            LTR: long terminal repeat from Moloney murine leukemia virus
   4822..4874    -  CDS            lacI (fragment): lac repressor; lacI; The lac repressor binds to the lac operator to inhibit transcription in E. coli. This inhibition can be relieved by adding lactose or isopropyl-β-D-thiogalactopyranoside (IPTG).
   5057..5645    -  rep_origin     ori: high-copy-number ColE1/pMB1/pBR322/pUC origin of replication
   5805..6665    -  CDS            AmpR: β-lactamase; bla; confers resistance to ampicillin, carbenicillin, and related antibiotics
   6666..6770    -  promoter       AmpR promoter: bla
>Addgene plasmid #192695 | pKC96 pBABE H2B-mCherry | addgene full sequence | sequence record 376097 | Addgene NGS Result
CTGCAGCCTGAATATGGGCCAAACAGGATATCTGTGGTAAGCAGTTCCTGCCCCGGCTCAGGGCCAAGAA
CAGATGGAACAGCTGAATATGGGCCAAACAGGATATCTGTGGTAAGCAGTTCCTGCCCCGGCTCAGGGCC
AAGAACAGATGGTCCCCAGATGCGGTCCAGCCCTCAGCAGTTTCTAGAGAACCATCAGATGTTTCCAGGG
TGCCCCAAGGACCTGAAATGACCCTGTGCCTTATTTGAACTAACCAATCAGTTCGCTTCTCGCTTCTGTT
CGCGCGCTTCTGCTCCCCGAGCTCAATAAAAGAGCCCACAACCCCTCACTCGGGGCGCCAGTCCTCCGAT
TGACTGAGTCGCCCGGGTACCCGTGTATCCAATAAACCCTCTTGCAGTTGCATCCGACTTGTGGTCTCGC
TGTTCCTTGGGAGGGTCTCCTCTGAGTGATTGACTACCCGTCAGCGGGGGTCTTTCATTTGGGGGCTCGT
CCGGGATCGGGAGACCCCTGCCCAGGGACCACCGACCCACCACCGGGAGGCAAGCTGGCCAGCAACTTAT
CTGTGTCTGTCCGATTGTCTAGTGTCTATGACTGATTTTATGCGCCTGCGTCGGTACTAGTTAGCTAACT
AGCTCTGTATCTGGCGGACCCGTGGTGGAACTGACGAGTTCTGAACACCCGGCCGCAACCCTGGGAGACG
TCCCAGGGACTTTGGGGGCCGTTTTTGTGGCCCGACCTGAGGAAGGGAGTCGATGTGGAATCCGACCCCG
TCAGGATATGTGGTTCTGGTAGGAGACGAGAACCTAAAACAGTTCCCGCCTCCGTCTGAATTTTTGCTTT
CGGTTTGGAACCGAAGCCGCGCGTCTTGTCTGCTGCAGCGCTGCAGCATCGTTCTGTGTTGTCTCTGTCT
GACTGTGTTTCTGTATTTGTCTGAAAATTAGGGCCAGACTGTTACCACTCCCTTAAGTTTGACCTTAGGT
CACTGGAAAGATGTCGAGCGGATCGCTCACAACCAGTCGGTAGATGTCAAGAAGAGACGTTGGGTTACCT
TCTGCTCTGCAGAATGGCCAACCTTTAACGTCGGATGGCCGCGAGACGGCACCTTTAACCGAGACCTCAT
CACCCAGGTTAAGATCAAGGTCTTTTCACCTGGCCCGCATGGACACCCAGACCAGGTCCCCTACATCGTG
ACCTGGGAAGCCTTGGCTTTTGACCCCCCTCCCTGGGTCAAGCCCTTTGTACACCCTAAGCCTCCGCCTC
CTCTTCCTCCATCCGCCCCGTCTCTCCCCCTTGAACCTCCTCGTTCGACCCCGCCTCGATCCTCCCTTTA
TCCAGCCCTCACTCCTTCTCTAGGCGCCGGCCGGATCCGCGAGATCTCTCGAGCGCCACCATGCCAGAGC
CAGCGAAGTCTGCTCCCGCCCCGAAAAAGGGCTCCAAGAAGGCGGTGACTAAGGCGCAGAAGAAAGGCGG
CAAGAAGCGCAAGCGCAGCCGCAAGGAGAGCTATTCCATCTATGTGTACAAGGTTCTGAAGCAGGTCCAC
CCTGACACCGGCATTTCGTCCAAGGCCATGGGCATCATGAATTCGTTTGTGAACGACATTTTCGAGCGCA
TCGCAGGTGAGGCTTCCCGCCTGGCGCATTACAACAAGCGCTCGACCATCACCTCCAGGGAGATCCAGAC
GGCCGTGCGCCTGCTGCTGCCTGGGGAGTTGGCCAAGCACGCCGTGTCCGAGGGTACTAAGGCCATCACC
AAGTACACCGCGCTAAGCAATTCTGCAGATATCCAGCACAGTGGCGGCCGCGGCAGCAGCCATCATCATC
ATCATCACAGCAGCGGCCTGGAAGTTCTGTTCCAGGGGCCCCTGGAAGTTCTGTTCCAGGGGCCCTCCGG
AGGGATGGTGAGCAAGGGCGAGGAGGATAACATGGCCATCATCAAGGAGTTCATGCGCTTCAAGGTGCAC
ATGGAGGGCTCCGTGAACGGCCACGAGTTCGAGATCGAGGGCGAGGGCGAGGGCCGCCCCTACGAGGGCA
CCCAGACCGCCAAGCTGAAGGTGACCAAGGGTGGCCCCCTGCCCTTCGCCTGGGACATCCTGTCCCCTCA
GTTCATGTACGGCTCCAAGGCCTACGTGAAGCACCCCGCCGACATCCCCGACTACTTGAAGCTGTCCTTC
CCCGAGGGCTTCAAGTGGGAGCGCGTGATGAACTTCGAGGACGGCGGCGTGGTGACCGTGACCCAGGACT
CCTCCCTGCAGGACGGCGAGTTCATCTACAAGGTGAAGCTGCGCGGCACCAACTTCCCCTCCGACGGCCC
CGTAATGCAGAAGAAGACCATGGGCTGGGAGGCCTCCTCCGAGCGGATGTACCCCGAGGACGGCGCCCTG
AAGGGCGAGATCAAGCAGAGGCTGAAGCTGAAGGACGGCGGCCACTACGACGCTGAGGTCAAGACCACCT
ACAAGGCCAAGAAGCCCGTGCAGCTGCCCGGCGCCTACAACGTCAACATCAAGTTGGACATCACCTCCCA
CAACGAGGACTACACCATCGTGGAACAGTACGAACGCGCCGAGGGCCGCCACTCCACCGGCGGCATGGAC
GAGCTGTACAAGTAAGGATCCACCGGATCTAGATAACTGATCATAATCAGCCATACCACATTTGTAGAGG
TTTTACTTGCTTTAAAAAACCTCCCACACCTCCCCCTGAACCTGAAACATAAAATGAATGCAATTCGCCA
GCACAGTGGTCGACCCTGTGGAATGTGTGTCAGTTAGGGTGTGGAAAGTCCCCAGGCTCCCCAGCAGGCA
GAAGTATGCAAAGCATGCATCTCAATTAGTCAGCAACCAGGTGTGGAAAGTCCCCAGGCTCCCCAGCAGG
CAGAAGTATGCAAAGCATGCATCTCAATTAGTCAGCAACCATAGTCCCGCCCCTAACTCCGCCCATCCCG
CCCCTAACTCCGCCCAGTTCCGCCCATTCTCCGCCCCATGGCTGACTAATTTTTTTTATTTATGCAGAGG
CCGAGGCCGCCTCGGCCTCTGAGCTATTCCAGAAGTAGTGAGGAGGCTTTTTTGGAGGCCTAGGCTTTTG
CAAAAAGCTTACCATGAAAAAGCCTGAACTCACCGCGACGTCTGTCGAGAAGTTTCTGATCGAAAAGTTC
GACAGCGTCTCCGACCTGATGCAGCTCTCGGAGGGCGAAGAATCTCGTGCTTTCAGCTTCGATGTAGGAG
GGCGTGGATATGTCCTGCGGGTAAATAGCTGCGCCGATGGTTTCTACAAAGATCGTTATGTTTATCGGCA
CTTTGCATCGGCCGCGCTCCCGATTCCGGAAGTGCTTGACATTGGGGAATTTAGCGAGAGCCTGACCTAT
TGCATCTCCCGCCGTGCACAGGGTGTCACGTTGCAAGACCTGCCTGAAACCGAACTGCCCGCTGTTCTGC
AGCCGGTCGCGGAGGCCATGGATGCGATCGCTGCGGCCGATCTTAGCCAGACGAGCGGGTTCGGCCCATT
CGGACCGCAAGGAATCGGTCAATACACTACATGGCGTGATTTCATATGCGCGATTGCTGATCCCCATGTG
TATCACTGGCAAACTGTGATGGACGACACCGTCAGTGCGTCCGTCGCGCAGGCTCTCGATGAGCTGATGC
TTTGGGCCGAGGACTGCCCCGAAGTCCGGCACCTCGTGCACGCGGATTTCGGCTCCAACAATGTCCTGAC
GGACAATGGCCGCATAACAGCGGTCATTGACTGGAGCGAGGCGATGTTCGGGGATTCCCAATACGAGGTC
GCCAACATCTTCTTCTGGAGGCCGTGGTTGGCTTGTATGGAGCAGCAGACGCGCTACTTCGAGCGGAGGC
ATCCGGAGCTTGCAGGATCGCCGCGGCTCCGGGCGTATATGCTCCGCATTGGTCTTGACCAACTCTATCA
GAGCTTGGTTGACGGCAATTTCGATGATGCAGCTTGGGCGCAGGGTCGATGCGACGCAATCGTCCGATCC
GGAGCCGGGACTGTCGGGCGTACACAAATCGCCCGCAGAAGCGCGGCCGTCTGGACCGATGGCTGTGTAG
AAGTACTCGCCGATAGTGGAAACCGACGCCCCAGCACTCGTCCGAGGGCAAAGGAATAGATCGATAAAAT
AAAAGATTTTATTTAGTCTCCAGAAAAAGGGGGGAATGAAAGACCCCACCTGTAGGTTTGGCAAGCTAGC
TTAAGTAACGCCATTTTGCAAGGCATGGAAAAATACATAACTGAGAATAGAGAAGTTCAGATCAAGGTCA
GGAACAGATGGAACAGCTGAATATGGGCCAAACAGGATATCTGTGGTAAGCAGTTCCTGCCCCGGCTCAG
GGCCAAGAACAGATGGAACAGCTGAATATGGGCCAAACAGGATATCTGTGGTAAGCAGTTCCTGCCCCGG
CTCAGGGCCAAGAACAGATGGTCCCCAGATGCGGTCCAGCCCTCAGCAGTTTCTAGAGAACCATCAGATG
TTTCCAGGGTGCCCCAAGGACCTGAAATGACCCTGTGCCTTATTTGAACTAACCAATCAGTTCGCTTCTC
GCTTCTGTTCGCGCGCTTCTGCTCCCCGAGCTCAATAAAAGAGCCCACAACCCCTCACTCGGGGCGCCAG
TCCTCCGATTGACTGAGTCGCCCGGGTACCCGTGTATCCAATAAACCCTCTTGCAGTTGCATCCGACTTG
TGGTCTCGCTGTTCCTTGGGAGGGTCTCCTCTGAGTGATTGACTACCCGTCAGCGGGGGTCTTTCACATG
CAGCATGTATCAAAATTAATTTGGTTTTTTTTCTTAAGTATTTACATTAAATGGCCATAGTTGCATTAAT
GAATCGGCCAACGCGCGGGGAGAGGCGGTTTGCGTATTGGGCGCTCTTCCGCTTCCTCGCTCACTGACTC
GCTGCGCTCGGTCGTTCGGCTGCGGCGAGCGGTATCAGCTCACTCAAAGGCGGTAATACGGTTATCCACA
GAATCAGGGGATAACGCAGGAAAGAACATGTGAGCAAAAGGCCAGCAAAAGGCCAGGAACCGTAAAAAGG
CCGCGTTGCTGGCGTTTTTCCATAGGCTCCGCCCCCCTGACGAGCATCACAAAAATCGACGCTCAAGTCA
GAGGTGGCGAAACCCGACAGGACTATAAAGATACCAGGCGTTTCCCCCTGGAAGCTCCCTCGTGCGCTCT
CCTGTTCCGACCCTGCCGCTTACCGGATACCTGTCCGCCTTTCTCCCTTCGGGAAGCGTGGCGCTTTCTC
ATAGCTCACGCTGTAGGTATCTCAGTTCGGTGTAGGTCGTTCGCTCCAAGCTGGGCTGTGTGCACGAACC
CCCCGTTCAGCCCGACCGCTGCGCCTTATCCGGTAACTATCGTCTTGAGTCCAACCCGGTAAGACACGAC
TTATCGCCACTGGCAGCAGCCACTGGTAACAGGATTAGCAGAGCGAGGTATGTAGGCGGTGCTACAGAGT
TCTTGAAGTGGTGGCCTAACTACGGCTACACTAGAAGAACAGTATTTGGTATCTGCGCTCTGCTGAAGCC
AGTTACCTTCGGAAAAAGAGTTGGTAGCTCTTGATCCGGCAAACAAACCACCGCTGGTAGCGGTGGTTTT
TTTGTTTGCAAGCAGCAGATTACGCGCAGAAAAAAAGGATCTCAAGAAGATCCTTTGATCTTTTCTACGG
GGTCTGACGCTCAGTGGAACGAAAACTCACGTTAAGGGATTTTGGTCATGAGATTATCAAAAAGGATCTT
CACCTAGATCCTTTTGCGGCCGCAAATCAATCTAAAGTATATATGAGTAAACTTGGTCTGACAGTTACCA
ATGCTTAATCAGTGAGGCACCTATCTCAGCGATCTGTCTATTTCGTTCATCCATAGTTGCCTGACTCCCC
GTCGTGTAGATAACTACGATACGGGAGGGCTTACCATCTGGCCCCAGTGCTGCAATGATACCGCGAGACC
CACGCTCACCGGCTCCAGATTTATCAGCAATAAACCAGCCAGCCGGAAGGGCCGAGCGCAGAAGTGGTCC
TGCAACTTTATCCGCCTCCATCCAGTCTATTAATTGTTGCCGGGAAGCTAGAGTAAGTAGTTCGCCAGTT
AATAGTTTGCGCAACGTTGTTGCCATTGCTACAGGCATCGTGGTGTCACGCTCGTCGTTTGGTATGGCTT
CATTCAGCTCCGGTTCCCAACGATCAAGGCGAGTTACATGATCCCCCATGTTGTGCAAAAAAGCGGTTAG
CTCCTTCGGTCCTCCGATCGTTGTCAGAAGTAAGTTGGCCGCAGTGTTATCACTCATGGTTATGGCAGCA
CTGCATAATTCTCTTACTGTCATGCCATCCGTAAGATGCTTTTCTGTGACTGGTGAGTACTCAACCAAGT
CATTCTGAGAATAGTGTATGCGGCGACCGAGTTGCTCTTGCCCGGCGTCAATACGGGATAATACCGCGCC
ACATAGCAGAACTTTAAAAGTGCTCATCATTGGAAAACGTTCTTCGGGGCGAAAACTCTCAAGGATCTTA
CCGCTGTTGAGATCCAGTTCGATGTAACCCACTCGTGCACCCAACTGATCTTCAGCATCTTTTACTTTCA
CCAGCGTTTCTGGGTGAGCAAAAACAGGAAGGCAAAATGCCGCAAAAAAGGGAATAAGGGCGACACGGAA
ATGTTGAATACTCATACTCTTCCTTTTTCAATATTATTGAAGCATTTATCAGGGTTATTGTCTCATGAGC
GGATACATATTTGAATGTATTTAGAAAAATAAACAAATAGGGGTTCCGCGCACATTTCCCCGAAAAGTGC
CAC
